Addgene plasmid #27360: LeGO-iV
Depositing lab: Boris Fehse. Depositing organization: Universitaetsklinikum Hamburg-Eppendorf. Publication: A multicolor panel of novel lentiviral "gene ontology" (LeGO) vectors for functional gene analysis. Weber K, Bartsch U, Stocking C, Fehse B. Mol Ther. 2008 Apr . 16(4):698-706. 10.1038/mt.2008.6 PubMed 18362927.
Backbone
  Vector backbone: LeGO
  Backbone size w/o insert (bp): 8159
  Vector type: Mammalian Expression, Lentiviral
Growth in bacteria
  Bacterial resistance: Ampicillin, 100 μg/mL
  Growth temperature: 37°C
  Growth strain: Stbl3
  Growth instructions: Any (like TOP10, XL10-Gold or Stbl)
  Copy number: High Copy
Gene/Insert
  Gene/Insert name: U6 promoter, SFFV promoter, IRES-Venus
  Cloning method: Restriction Enzyme
  Sequencing primers: 5′ GAGCTCACAACCCCTCACTC
Resource information
  A portion of this plasmid was derived from a plasmid made by: The Venus cDNA is from the Miyawaki lab (http://cfds.brain.riken.jp). The lenti backbone is a derivative of pLentiLox3.7 developed at the MIT (http://web.mit.edu/jacks-lab/protocols/pll37.htm).
Terms and licenses: Academic/Nonprofit Terms; Industry Terms: Not Available to Industry
Depositor comments: HIV-1 derived third generation lentiviral vector for the expression of a cDNA and an shRNA. Compatibel to shRNAs cloned in pSUPER (XbaI/XhoI). Multiple cloning site for the cDNA: BamHI, EcoRI, SbfI, StuI, NotI. An internal ribosome entry site (IRES) is used to express the marker gene. Use second generation (like psPAX2) or third generation (like pMDLg/pRRE + pRSV-Rev) systems for packaging in addition to a VSV-G expressing plasmid (or another envelope protein). Please visit the LeGO-Vector home page for more information: http://www.LentiGO-Vectors.de
How to cite: LeGO-iV was a gift from Boris Fehse (Addgene plasmid # 27360 ; http://n2t.net/addgene:27360 ; RRID:Addgene_27360)
