[The description below was written by a language model from this plasmid's Addgene catalogue record and pLannotate feature annotations shown in this document.]
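Description:
LeGO-iV is an HIV-1-derived third-generation lentiviral vector of the LeGO ("lentiviral gene ontology") series, built on a derivative of the pLentiLox3.7 backbone and intended for delivering a cDNA and/or an shRNA into mammalian cells together with a fluorescent marker. The 8,159 bp plasmid is propagated in E. coli at high copy number from a ColE1/pUC-type origin under ampicillin selection (AmpR with its own bla promoter).

In the viral genome, a CMV enhancer/promoter replaces the U3 region upstream of a truncated 5' LTR, so genomic RNA can be transcribed in packaging cells independently of Tat. This is followed by the Ψ packaging signal with a gag fragment, the Rev response element for nuclear export of the unspliced RNA, and the cPPT/CTS. The payload begins with a mouse U6 RNA polymerase III promoter for shRNA expression; the depositor notes compatibility with shRNA cassettes transferred from pSUPER via XbaI/XhoI. Downstream, the SFFV promoter drives a multiple cloning site (BamHI, EcoRI, SbfI, StuI, NotI) for a cDNA, linked through an EMCV IRES to Venus, a fast-maturing yellow fluorescent protein. Transduced cells are therefore marked by a bicistronic transcript that also encodes the gene of interest. Two loxP sites flank the SFFV–IRES–Venus segment, which would allow its Cre-mediated excision. A WPRE enhances transcript expression ahead of the truncated 3' LTR. As deposited, the vector carries no cDNA or shRNA.

Virus is produced by co-transfection with second- or third-generation packaging plasmids plus an envelope plasmid such as VSV-G. Typical uses are overexpression, knockdown or combined functional gene analysis, with tracking of transduced cells by fluorescence.
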