Features (pLannotate 1.2.2; 24 found; start..end, strand, type, name):
     31..83      -  misc_feature   bom (fragment): basis of mobility region from pBR322
    238..617     +  enhancer       CMV enhancer: human cytomegalovirus immediate early enhancer
    618..817     +  promoter       CMV promoter: human cytomegalovirus (CMV) immediate early promoter
    835..1015    +  LTR            5' LTR (truncated): truncated 5' long terminal repeat (LTR) from HIV-1
   1062..1187    +  misc_feature   HIV-1 Ψ: packaging signal of human immunodeficiency virus type 1
   1171..1509    +  CDS            HIV-1 gag (fragment): gag protein from human immunodeficiency virus 1; gag
   1686..1919    +  misc_feature   RRE: The Rev response element (RRE) of HIV-1 allows for Rev-dependent mRNA export from the nucleus to the cytoplasm.
   2296..2396    +  CDS            Rev (fragment): human immunodeficiency virus 1 (HIV-1) Rev protein; rev; enhances nuclear export of unspliced and incompletely spliced viral mRNAs
   2446..2563    +  misc_feature   cPPT/CTS: central polypurine tract and central termination sequence of HIV-1
   2622..2935    +  promoter       U6 promoter: RNA polymerase III promoter for mouse U6 snRNA (Das et al., 1988)
   2948..2975    -  misc_feature   MCS (fragment): pBluescript multiple cloning site
   3010..3043    +  protein_bind   loxP: Cre-mediated recombination occurs in the 8-bp core sequence (GCATACAT). Cre recombinase
   3114..3520    +  promoter       SFFV promoter: spleen focus-forming virus long terminal repeat (LTR) promoter
   3717..4179    +  misc_feature   IRES: internal ribosome entry site (IRES) of the encephalomyocarditis virus (EMCV)
   4193..4912    +  CDS            Venus: yellow fluorescent protein (YFP) with fast and efficient maturation (Nagai et al., 2002) mammalian codon-optimized
   4959..4992    +  protein_bind   loxP: Cre-mediated recombination occurs in the 8-bp core sequence (GCATACAT). Cre recombinase
   5025..5048    +  misc_feature   MCS (fragment): pBluescript multiple cloning site
   5048..5636    +  misc_feature   WPRE: woodchuck hepatitis virus posttranscriptional regulatory element
   5637..5656    +  misc_feature   MCS (fragment): pBluescript multiple cloning site
   5658..6158    +  CDS            nef (fragment): NEF_HV1LA - Experimental evidence at protein level: Swiss-Prot protein existence level 1. Extracellular Nef protein targets CD4(+) T-lymphocytes for apoptosis by interacting with CXCR4 surface receptors. From Human immunodeficiency virus type 1 group M subtype B (isolate Lai) (HIV-1).
   6165..6345    +  LTR            5' LTR (truncated): truncated 5' long terminal repeat (LTR) from HIV-1
   6407..6995    -  rep_origin     ori: high-copy-number ColE1/pMB1/pBR322/pUC origin of replication
   7166..8026    -  CDS            AmpR: β-lactamase; bla; confers resistance to ampicillin, carbenicillin, and related antibiotics
   8027..8131    -  promoter       AmpR promoter: bla
>Addgene plasmid #27360 | LeGO-iV | depositor full sequence | sequence record 12907 | Author sequence
GTCGACGGATCGGGAGATCTCCCGATCCCCTATGGTGCACTCTCAGTACAATCTGCTCTGATGCCGCATA
GTTAAGCCAGTATCTGCTCCCTGCTTGTGTGTTGGAGGTCGCTGAGTAGTGCGCGAGCAAAATTTAAGCT
ACAACAAGGCAAGGCTTGACCGACAATTGCATGAAGAATCTGCTTAGGGTTAGGCGTTTTGCGCTGCTTC
GCGATGTACGGGCCAGATATACGCGTTGACATTGATTATTGACTAGTTATTAATAGTAATCAATTACGGG
GTCATTAGTTCATAGCCCATATATGGAGTTCCGCGTTACATAACTTACGGTAAATGGCCCGCCTGGCTGA
CCGCCCAACGACCCCCGCCCATTGACGTCAATAATGACGTATGTTCCCATAGTAACGCCAATAGGGACTT
TCCATTGACGTCAATGGGTGGAGTATTTACGGTAAACTGCCCACTTGGCAGTACATCAAGTGTATCATAT
GCCAAGTACGCCCCCTATTGACGTCAATGACGGTAAATGGCCCGCCTGGCATTATGCCCAGTACATGACC
TTATGGGACTTTCCTACTTGGCAGTACATCTACGTATTAGTCATCGCTATTACCATGGTGATGCGGTTTT
GGCAGTACATCAATGGGCGTGGATAGCGGTTTGACTCACGGGGATTTCCAAGTCTCCACCCCATTGACGT
CAATGGGAGTTTGTTTTGGCACCAAAATCAACGGGACTTTCCAAAATGTCGTAACAACTCCGCCCCATTG
ACGCAAATGGGCGGTAGGCGTGTACGGTGGGAGGTCTATATAAGCAGCGCGTTTTGCCTGTACTGGGTCT
CTCTGGTTAGACCAGATCTGAGCCTGGGAGCTCTCTGGCTAACTAGGGAACCCACTGCTTAAGCCTCAAT
AAAGCTTGCCTTGAGTGCTTCAAGTAGTGTGTGCCCGTCTGTTGTGTGACTCTGGTAACTAGAGATCCCT
CAGACCCTTTTAGTCAGTGTGGAAAATCTCTAGCAGTGGCGCCCGAACAGGGACTTGAAAGCGAAAGGGA
AACCAGAGGAGCTCTCTCGACGCAGGACTCGGCTTGCTGAAGCGCGCACGGCAAGAGGCGAGGGGCGGCG
ACTGGTGAGTACGCCAAAAATTTTGACTAGCGGAGGCTAGAAGGAGAGAGATGGGTGCGAGAGCGTCAGT
ATTAAGCGGGGGAGAATTAGATCGCGATGGGAAAAAATTCGGTTAAGGCCAGGGGGAAAGAAAAAATATA
AATTAAAACATATAGTATGGGCAAGCAGGGAGCTAGAACGATTCGCAGTTAATCCTGGCCTGTTAGAAAC
ATCAGAAGGCTGTAGACAAATACTGGGACAGCTACAACCATCCCTTCAGACAGGATCAGAAGAACTTAGA
TCATTATATAATACAGTAGCAACCCTCTATTGTGTGCATCAAAGGATAGAGATAAAAGACACCAAGGAAG
CTTTAGACAAGATAGAGGAAGAGCAAAACAAAAGTAAGACCACCGCACAGCAAGCGGCCGGCCGCGCTGA
TCTTCAGACCTGGAGGAGGAGATATGAGGGACAATTGGAGAAGTGAATTATATAAATATAAAGTAGTAAA
AATTGAACCATTAGGAGTAGCACCCACCAAGGCAAAGAGAAGAGTGGTGCAGAGAGAAAAAAGAGCAGTG
GGAATAGGAGCTTTGTTCCTTGGGTTCTTGGGAGCAGCAGGAAGCACTATGGGCGCAGCGTCAATGACGC
TGACGGTACAGGCCAGACAATTATTGTCTGGTATAGTGCAGCAGCAGAACAATTTGCTGAGGGCTATTGA
GGCGCAACAGCATCTGTTGCAACTCACAGTCTGGGGCATCAAGCAGCTCCAGGCAAGAATCCTGGCTGTG
GAAAGATACCTAAAGGATCAACAGCTCCTGGGGATTTGGGGTTGCTCTGGAAAACTCATTTGCACCACTG
CTGTGCCTTGGAATGCTAGTTGGAGTAATAAATCTCTGGAACAGATTTGGAATCACACGACCTGGATGGA
GTGGGACAGAGAAATTAACAATTACACAAGCTTAATACACTCCTTAATTGAAGAATCGCAAAACCAGCAA
GAAAAGAATGAACAAGAATTATTGGAATTAGATAAATGGGCAAGTTTGTGGAATTGGTTTAACATAACAA
ATTGGCTGTGGTATATAAAATTATTCATAATGATAGTAGGAGGCTTGGTAGGTTTAAGAATAGTTTTTGC
TGTACTTTCTATAGTGAATAGAGTTAGGCAGGGATATTCACCATTATCGTTTCAGACCCACCTCCCAACC
CCGAGGGGACCCGACAGGCCCGAAGGAATAGAAGAAGAAGGTGGAGAGAGAGACAGAGACAGATCCATTC
GATTAGTGAACGGATCGGCACTGCGTGCGCCAATTCTGCAGACAAATGGCAGTATTCATCCACAATTTTA
AAAGAAAAGGGGGGATTGGGGGGTACAGTGCAGGGGAAAGAATAGTAGACATAATAGCAACAGACATACA
AACTAAAGAATTACAAAAACAAATTACAAAAATTCAAAATTTTCGGGTTTATTACAGGGACAGCAGAGAT
CCAGTTTGGTTAGTACCGGGCCCGCTCTAGAGATCCGACGCCGCCATCTCTAGGCCCGCGCCGGCCCCCT
CGCACAGACTTGTGGGAGAAGCTCGGCTACTCCCCTGCCCCGGTTAATTTGCATATAATATTTCCTAGTA
ACTATAGAGGCTTAATGTGCGATAAAAGACAGATAATCTGTTCTTTTTAATACTAGCTACATTTTACATG
ATAGGCTTGGATTTCTATAAGAGATACAAATACTAAATTATTATTTTAAAAAACAGCACAAAAGGAAACT
CACCCTAACTGTAAAGTAATTGTGTGTTTTGAGACTATAAATATCCCTTGGAGAAAAGCCTTGTTAACGC
GCGGTGACCCTCGAGGTCGACGGTATCGATAAGCTCGCTTCACGAGATTCCAGCAGGTCGAGGGACCTAA
TAACTTCGTATAGCATACATTATACGAAGTTATATTAAGGGTTCCAAGCTTAAGCGGCCGGCCGCTGAAA
GACCCCACCTGTAGGTTTGGCAAGCTAGCTGCAGTAACGCCATTTTGCAAGGCATGGAAAAATACCAAAC
CAAGAATAGAGAAGTTCAGATCAAGGGCGGGTACATGAAAATAGCTAACGTTGGGCCAAACAGGATATCT
GCGGTGAGCAGTTTCGGCCCCGGCCCGGGGCCAAGAACAGATGGTCACCGCAGTTTCGGCCCCGGCCCGA
GGCCAAGAACAGATGGTCCCCAGATATGGCCCAACCCTCAGCAGTTTCTTAAGACCCATCAGATGTTTCC
AGGCTCCCCCAAGGACCTGAAATGACCCTGCGCCTTATTTGAATTAACCAATCAGCCTGCTTCTCGCTTC
TGTTCGCGCGCTTCTGCTTCCCGAGCTCTATAAAAGAGCTCACAACCCCTCACTCGGCGCGCCAGTCCTC
CGATTGACTGAGTCGCCCGGATCCCAGTGTGGTGGTACGGGAATTCCTGCAGGCCTCGACGAGGGCCGGC
GCGCCGCGGCCGCTACGTAAATTCCGCCCCCCCCCCCCCTCTCCCTCCCCCCCCCCTAACGTTACTGGCC
GAAGCCGCTTGGAATAAGGCCGGTGTGCGTTTGTCTATATGTTATTTTCCACCATATTGCCGTCTTTTGG
CAATGTGAGGGCCCGGAAACCTGGCCCTGTCTTCTTGACGAGCATTCCTAGGGGTCTTTCCCCTCTCGCC
AAAGGAATGCAAGGTCTGTTGAATGTCGTGAAGGAAGCAGTTCCTCTGGAAGCTTCTTGAAGACAAACAA
CGTCTGTAGCGACCCTTTGCAGGCAGCGGAACCCCCCACCTGGCGACAGGTGCCTCTGCGGCCAAAAGCC
ACGTGTATAAGATACACCTGCAAAGGCGGCACAACCCCAGTGCCACGTTGTGAGTTGGATAGTTGTGGAA
AGAGTCAAATGGCTCTCCTCAAGCGTATTCAACAAGGGGCTGAAGGATGCCCAGAAGGTACCCCATTGTA
TGGGATCTGATCTGGGGCCTCGGTGCACATGCTTTACATGTGTTTAGTCGAGGTTAAAAAAACGTCTAGG
CCCCCCGAACCACGGGGACGTGGTTTTCCTTTGAAAAACACGATGATAATATGGCCACAACCATGGTGAG
CAAGGGCGAGGAGCTGTTCACCGGGGTGGTGCCCATCCTGGTCGAGCTGGACGGCGACGTAAACGGCCAC
AAGTTCAGCGTGTCCGGCGAGGGCGAGGGCGATGCCACCTACGGCAAGCTGACCCTGAAGCTGATCTGCA
CCACCGGCAAGCTGCCCGTGCCCTGGCCCACCCTCGTGACCACCCTGGGCTACGGCCTGCAGTGCTTCGC
CCGCTACCCCGACCACATGAAGCAGCACGACTTCTTCAAGTCCGCCATGCCCGAAGGCTACGTCCAGGAG
CGCACCATCTTCTTCAAGGACGACGGCAACTACAAGACCCGCGCCGAGGTGAAGTTCGAGGGCGACACCC
TGGTGAACCGCATCGAGCTGAAGGGCATCGACTTCAAGGAGGACGGCAACATCCTGGGGCACAAGCTGGA
GTACAACTACAACAGCCACAACGTCTATATCACCGCCGACAAGCAGAAGAACGGCATCAAGGCCAACTTC
AAGATCCGCCACAACATCGAGGACGGCGGCGTGCAGCTCGCCGACCACTACCAGCAGAACACCCCCATCG
GCGACGGCCCCGTGCTGCTGCCCGACAACCACTACCTGAGCTACCAGTCCGCCCTGAGCAAAGACCCCAA
CGAGAAGCGCGATCACATGGTCCTGCTGGAGTTCGTGACCGCCGCCGGGATCACTCTCGGCATGGACGAG
CTGTACAAGTAAAGCGGCCGGCCGCCAGCACAGTGGTCGAAATTCGTCGAGGGACCTAATAACTTCGTAT
AGCATACATTATACGAAGTTATACATGTTTAAGGGTTCCGGTTCCACTAGGTACAATTCGATATCAAGCT
TATCGATAATCAACCTCTGGATTACAAAATTTGTGAAAGATTGACTGGTATTCTTAACTATGTTGCTCCT
TTTACGCTATGTGGATACGCTGCTTTAATGCCTTTGTATCATGCTATTGCTTCCCGTATGGCTTTCATTT
TCTCCTCCTTGTATAAATCCTGGTTGCTGTCTCTTTATGAGGAGTTGTGGCCCGTTGTCAGGCAACGTGG
CGTGGTGTGCACTGTGTTTGCTGACGCAACCCCCACTGGTTGGGGCATTGCCACCACCTGTCAGCTCCTT
TCCGGGACTTTCGCTTTCCCCCTCCCTATTGCCACGGCGGAACTCATCGCCGCCTGCCTTGCCCGCTGCT
GGACAGGGGCTCGGCTGTTGGGCACTGACAATTCCGTGGTGTTGTCGGGGAAATCATCGTCCTTTCCTTG
GCTGCTCGCCTGTGTTGCCACCTGGATTCTGCGCGGGACGTCCTTCTGCTACGTCCCTTCGGCCCTCAAT
CCAGCGGACCTTCCTTCCCGCGGCCTGCTGCCGGCTCTGCGGCCTCTTCCGCGTCTTCGCCTTCGCCCTC
AGACGAGTCGGATCTCCCTTTGGGCCGCCTCCCCGCATCGATACCGTCGACCTCGATCGAGACCTAGAAA
AACATGGAGCAATCACAAGTAGCAATACAGCAGCTACCAATGCTGATTGTGCCTGGCTAGAAGCACAAGA
GGAGGAGGAGGTGGGTTTTCCAGTCACACCTCAGGTACCTTTAAGACCAATGACTTACAAGGCAGCTGTA
GATCTTAGCCACTTTTTAAAAGAAAAGGGGGGACTGGAAGGGCTAATTCACTCCCAACGAAGACAAGATA
TCCTTGATCTGTGGATCTACCACACACAAGGCTACTTCCCTGATTGGCAGAACTACACACCAGGGCCAGG
GATCAGATATCCACTGACCTTTGGATGGTGCTACAAGCTAGTACCAGTTGAGCAAGAGAAGGTAGAAGAA
GCCAATGAAGGAGAGAACACCCGCTTGTTACACCCTGTGAGCCTGCATGGGATGGATGACCCGGAGAGAG
AAGTATTAGAGTGGAGGTTTGACAGCCGCCTAGCATTTCATCACATGGCCCGAGAGCTGCATCCGGACTG
TACTGGGTCTCTCTGGTTAGACCAGATCTGAGCCTGGGAGCTCTCTGGCTAACTAGGGAACCCACTGCTT
AAGCCTCAATAAAGCTTGCCTTGAGTGCTTCAAGTAGTGTGTGCCCGTCTGTTGTGTGACTCTGGTAACT
AGAGATCCCTCAGACCCTTTTAGTCAGTGTGGAAAATCTCTAGCAGCATGTGAGCAAAAGGCCAGCAAAA
GGCCAGGAACCGTAAAAAGGCCGCGTTGCTGGCGTTTTTCCATAGGCTCCGCCCCCCTGACGAGCATCAC
AAAAATCGACGCTCAAGTCAGAGGTGGCGAAACCCGACAGGACTATAAAGATACCAGGCGTTTCCCCCTG
GAAGCTCCCTCGTGCGCTCTCCTGTTCCGACCCTGCCGCTTACCGGATACCTGTCCGCCTTTCTCCCTTC
GGGAAGCGTGGCGCTTTCTCATAGCTCACGCTGTAGGTATCTCAGTTCGGTGTAGGTCGTTCGCTCCAAG
CTGGGCTGTGTGCACGAACCCCCCGTTCAGCCCGACCGCTGCGCCTTATCCGGTAACTATCGTCTTGAGT
CCAACCCGGTAAGACACGACTTATCGCCACTGGCAGCAGCCACTGGTAACAGGATTAGCAGAGCGAGGTA
TGTAGGCGGTGCTACAGAGTTCTTGAAGTGGTGGCCTAACTACGGCTACACTAGAAGAACAGTATTTGGT
ATCTGCGCTCTGCTGAAGCCAGTTACCTTCGGAAAAAGAGTTGGTAGCTCTTGATCCGGCAAACAAACCA
CCGCTGGTAGCGGTGGTTTTTTTGTTTGCAAGCAGCAGATTACGCGCAGAAAAAAAGGATCTCAAGAAGA
TCCTTTGATCTTTTCTACGGGGTCTGACGCTCAGTGGAACGAAAACTCACGTTAAGGGATTTTGGTCATG
AGATTATCAAAAAGGATCTTCACCTAGATCCTTTTAAATTAAAAATGAAGTTTTAAATCAATCTAAAGTA
TATATGAGTAAACTTGGTCTGACAGTTACCAATGCTTAATCAGTGAGGCACCTATCTCAGCGATCTGTCT
ATTTCGTTCATCCATAGTTGCCTGACTCCCCGTCGTGTAGATAACTACGATACGGGAGGGCTTACCATCT
GGCCCCAGTGCTGCAATGATACCGCGAGACCCACGCTCACCGGCTCCAGATTTATCAGCAATAAACCAGC
CAGCCGGAAGGGCCGAGCGCAGAAGTGGTCCTGCAACTTTATCCGCCTCCATCCAGTCTATTAATTGTTG
CCGGGAAGCTAGAGTAAGTAGTTCGCCAGTTAATAGTTTGCGCAACGTTGTTGCCATTGCTACAGGCATC
GTGGTGTCACGCTCGTCGTTTGGTATGGCTTCATTCAGCTCCGGTTCCCAACGATCAAGGCGAGTTACAT
GATCCCCCATGTTGTGCAAAAAAGCGGTTAGCTCCTTCGGTCCTCCGATCGTTGTCAGAAGTAAGTTGGC
CGCAGTGTTATCACTCATGGTTATGGCAGCACTGCATAATTCTCTTACTGTCATGCCATCCGTAAGATGC
TTTTCTGTGACTGGTGAGTACTCAACCAAGTCATTCTGAGAATAGTGTATGCGGCGACCGAGTTGCTCTT
GCCCGGCGTCAATACGGGATAATACCGCGCCACATAGCAGAACTTTAAAAGTGCTCATCATTGGAAAACG
TTCTTCGGGGCGAAAACTCTCAAGGATCTTACCGCTGTTGAGATCCAGTTCGATGTAACCCACTCGTGCA
CCCAACTGATCTTCAGCATCTTTTACTTTCACCAGCGTTTCTGGGTGAGCAAAAACAGGAAGGCAAAATG
CCGCAAAAAAGGGAATAAGGGCGACACGGAAATGTTGAATACTCATACTCTTCCTTTTTCAATATTATTG
AAGCATTTATCAGGGTTATTGTCTCATGAGCGGATACATATTTGAATGTATTTAGAAAAATAAACAAATA
GGGGTTCCGCGCACATTTCCCCGAAAAGTGCCACCTGAC
