>Addgene plasmid #27360 | LeGO-iV | addgene partial sequence | sequence record 33678 | 27360 with U6 (5' cagtgcaggggaaagaatagtagac 3')
ACAAACTAAAGAATTACAAAAACAAATTACAAAAATTCAAAATTTTCGGGTTTATTACAGGGACAGCAGA
GATCCAGTTTGGTTAGTACCGGGCCCGCTCTAGAGATCCGACGCGCCATCTCTAGGCCCGCGCCGGCCCC
CTCGCACAGACTTGTGGGAGAAGCTCGGCTACTCCCCTGCCCCGGTTAATTTGCATATAATATTTCCTAG
TAACTATAGAGGCTTAATGTGCGATAAAAGACAGATAATCTGTTCTTTTTAATACTAGCTACATTTTACA
TGATAGGCTTGGATTTCTATAAGAGATACAAATACTAAATTATTATTTTAAAAAACAGCACAAAAGGAAA
CTCACCCTAACTGTAAAGTAATTGTGTGTTTTGAGACTATAAATATCCCTTGGAGAAAAGCCTTGTTAAC
GCGCGGTGACCCTCGAGGTCGACGGTATCGATAAGCTCGCTTCACGAGATTCCAGCAGGTCGAGGGACCT
AATAACTTCGTATAGCATACATTATACGAAGTTATATTAAGGGTTCCAAGCTTAAGCGGCCGGCCGCTGA
AAGACCCCACCTGTAGGTTTGGCAAGCTAGCTGCAGTAACGCCATTTTGCAAGGCATGGAAAAATACCAA
ACCAAGAATAGAGAAGTTCAGATCAAGGGCGGGTACATGAAAATAGCTAACGTTGGGCCAAACAGGATAT
CTGCGGTGAGCAGTTTCGGCCCCGGCCCGGGGCCAAGAACAGATGGTCACCGCAGTTTCGGCCCCGGCCC
GAGGCCAAGAACAGATGGTCCCCAGATATGGCCCAACCCTCAGCAGTTTCTTAAGACCCATCAGATGTTT
CCAGGCTCCCCCAAGGACCTGAAATGACCCTGCGCCTTATTTGAATTAACCAATCAGCCTGCTTCTCGCT
TCTGTTCGCGCGCTTCTGCTTCCCGAGCTCTAT
