>Addgene plasmid #27360 | LeGO-iV | addgene partial sequence | sequence record 33679 | 27360 with EGFP-N
CGCCCTTGCTCACCATGGTTGTGGCCATATTATCATCGTGTTTTTCAAAGGAAAACCACGTCCCCGTGGT
TCGGGGGGCCTAGACGTTTTTTTAACCTCGACTAAACACATGTAAAGCATGTGCACCGAGGCCCCAGATC
AGATCCCATACAATGGGGTACCTTCTGGGCATCCTTCAGCCCCTTGTTGAATACGCTTGAGGAGAGCCAT
TTGACTCTTTCCACAACTATCCAACTCACAACGTGGCACTGGGGTTGTGCCGCCTTTGCAGGTGTATCTT
ATACACGTGGCTTTTGGCCGCAGAGGCACCTGTCGCCAGGTGGGGGGTTCCGCTGCCTGCAAAGGGTCGC
TACAGACGTTGTTTGTCTTCAAGAAGCTTCCAGAGGAACTGCTTCCTTCACGACATTCAACAGACCTTGC
ATTCCTTTGGCGAGAGGGGAAAGACCCCTAGGAATGCTCGTCAAGAAGACAGGGCCAGGTTTCCGGGCCC
TCACATTGCCAAAAGACGGCAATATGGTGGAAAATAACATATAGACAAACGCACACCGGCCTTATTCCAA
GCGGCTTCGGCCAGTAACGTTAGGGGGGGGGGAGGGAGAGGGGGG
